Addgene plasmid #98312: ACO2_pLX307
Purpose: Lentiviral expression of ACO2
Depositing lab: William Hahn & Sefi Rosenbluh. Depositing organization: Monash University. Publication: Genetic and Proteomic Interrogation of Lower Confidence Candidate Genes Reveals Signaling Networks in beta-Catenin-Active Cancers. Rosenbluh J, Mercer J, Shrestha Y, Oliver R, Tamayo P, Doench JG, Tirosh I, Piccioni F, Hartenian E, Horn H, Fagbami L, Root DE, Jaffe J, Lage K, Boehm JS, Hahn WC. Cell Syst. 2016 Sep 28;3(3):302-316.e4. doi: 10.1016/j.cels.2016.09.001. PubMed 27684187.
Backbone
  Vector backbone: pLX307
  Backbone manufacturer: David Root (Addgene plasmid # 41392)
  Vector type: Mammalian Expression, Lentiviral
  Selectable markers: Puromycin
Growth in bacteria
  Bacterial resistance: Ampicillin, 100 μg/mL
  Growth temperature: 37°C
  Growth strain: NEB Stable
  Copy number: High Copy
Gene/Insert
  Gene/Insert name: ACO2
  Species: H. sapiens (human)
  Entrez Gene: ACO2 (a.k.a. ACONM, HEL-S-284, ICRD, OCA8, OPA9)
  Promoter: E1Fa
  Tag / fusion protein: V5 (C terminal on backbone)
  Cloning method: Gateway Cloning
  Sequencing primers: 5′ TTCTTCCATTTCAGGTGTCGTGAG; 3′ GTGGATACGCTGCTTTAATGCCTT
Terms and licenses: Academic/Nonprofit Terms; Industry Terms: Not Available to Industry
How to cite: ACO2_pLX307 was a gift from William Hahn & Sefi Rosenbluh (Addgene plasmid # 98312 ; http://n2t.net/addgene:98312 ; RRID:Addgene_98312)
