[The description below was written by a language model from this plasmid's Addgene catalogue record and pLannotate feature annotations shown in this document.]
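Description:
ACO2_pLX307 is a lentiviral mammalian expression plasmid built on the pLX307 Gateway destination backbone and carrying the human ACO2 open reading frame, which encodes mitochondrial aconitase, the enzyme that isomerises citrate to isocitrate via cis-aconitate. In bacteria the roughly 10.8 kb plasmid replicates from a high-copy ColE1/pUC-type origin and is selected through the β-lactamase (AmpR) gene. An f1 origin and remnants of lac and T7/T3 promoter elements from the parental cloning vector are also present.

The transfer cassette has a third-generation, self-inactivating layout. An RSV promoter drives a truncated HIV-1 5' LTR, followed by the Ψ packaging signal with a gag fragment, the Rev response element and a cPPT/CTS, and the cassette ends in a ΔU3 3' LTR with a downstream SV40 polyadenylation signal. Viral proteins are therefore expected to be supplied in trans for particle production. Within the provirus, SV40 early promoter/origin sequences precede the puromycin N-acetyltransferase gene, which allows selection of transduced cells. Downstream of this marker, the constitutive EF-1α promoter (listed in the catalogue as "E1Fa") drives ACO2. The coding sequence is flanked by attB1 and attB2 sites left by Gateway recombination and is followed by a backbone-encoded V5 epitope, giving a C-terminally tagged protein that can be detected with anti-V5 reagents. A WPRE after the tag enhances transcript expression. Short annotated fragments such as U6 promoter, small t antigen and Rev appear to be incidental matches rather than functional units.

The stated purpose is lentiviral expression of ACO2, and the associated study examined candidate genes in β-catenin-active cancers.
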