Features (pLannotate 1.2.2; 34 found; start..end, strand, type, name):
     25..91      +  CDS            small t antigen (fragment): SV40 (simian virus 40) small t antigen
     98..1276    +  promoter       EF-1α promoter: strong constitutive promoter for human elongation factor EF-1α
   1297..1314    +  protein_bind   attB1 (fragment): mutant version of attB; core recombination site for the Gateway® BP reaction BP Clonase™
   1323..3662    +  CDS            ACO2: ACON_HUMAN - Experimental evidence at protein level: Swiss-Prot protein existence level 1. Catalyzes the isomerization of citrate to isocitrate via cis- aconitate. From Homo sapiens (Human).
   3670..3687    -  protein_bind   attB2 (fragment): mutant version of attB; core recombination site for the Gateway® BP reaction BP Clonase™
   3696..3737    +  CDS            V5 tag: epitope tag from simian virus 5
   3753..3806    +  promoter       U6 promoter (fragment): RNA polymerase III promoter for human U6 snRNA
   3848..4436    +  misc_feature   WPRE: woodchuck hepatitis virus posttranscriptional regulatory element
   4487..4506    +  misc_feature   cPPT/CTS (fragment): central polypurine tract and central termination sequence of HIV-1
   4508..4741    +  LTR            3' LTR (ΔU3): self-inactivating 3' long terminal repeat (LTR) from HIV-1
   4819..4940    +  polyA_signal   SV40 poly(A) signal: SV40 polyadenylation signal
   4980..5115    +  rep_origin     SV40 ori: SV40 origin of replication
   5136..5154    -  promoter       T7 promoter: promoter for bacteriophage T7 RNA polymerase
   5162..5317    +  CDS            lacZα (fragment): LacZα fragment of β-galactosidase; lacZ fragment
   5322..5750    +  rep_origin     f1 ori (sequence partly withheld): f1 bacteriophage origin of replication; arrow indicates direction of (+) strand synthesis
   5803..5907    +  promoter       AmpR promoter: bla
   5908..6768    +  CDS            AmpR: β-lactamase; bla; confers resistance to ampicillin, carbenicillin, and related antibiotics
   6939..7527    +  rep_origin     ori: high-copy-number ColE1/pMB1/pBR322/pUC origin of replication
   7710..7802    +  CDS            lacI (fragment): lac repressor; lacI; The lac repressor binds to the lac operator to inhibit transcription in E. coli. This inhibition can be relieved by adding lactose or isopropyl-β-D-thiogalactopyranoside (IPTG).
   7815..7836    +  protein_bind   CAP binding site: CAP binding activates transcription in the presence of cAMP. E. coli catabolite activator protein
   7851..7881    +  promoter       lac promoter: promoter for the E. coli lac operon
   7885..7907    +  protein_bind   lac operator (fragment): The lac repressor binds to the lac operator to inhibit transcription in E. coli. This inhibition can be relieved by adding lactose or isopropyl-β-D-thiogalactopyranoside (IPTG). lac repressor encoded by lacI
   7950..7968    +  promoter       T3 promoter: promoter for bacteriophage T3 RNA polymerase
   7996..8222    +  promoter       RSV promoter: Rous sarcoma virus enhancer/promoter
   8223..8403    +  LTR            5' LTR (truncated): truncated 5' long terminal repeat (LTR) from HIV-1
   8450..8575    +  misc_feature   HIV-1 Ψ: packaging signal of human immunodeficiency virus type 1
   8559..8922    +  CDS            HIV-1 gag (fragment): gag protein from human immunodeficiency virus 1; gag
   9068..9301    +  misc_feature   RRE: The Rev response element (RRE) of HIV-1 allows for Rev-dependent mRNA export from the nucleus to the cytoplasm.
   9678..9704    +  CDS            Rev (fragment): human immunodeficiency virus 1 (HIV-1) Rev protein; rev; enhances nuclear export of unspliced and incompletely spliced viral mRNAs
   9711..9734    +  promoter       SV40 promoter (fragment): SV40 early promoter
   9735..9806    +  promoter       SV40 promoter (fragment): SV40 enhancer and early promoter
   9830..9965    +  rep_origin     SV40 ori: SV40 origin of replication
  10011..10607   +  CDS            PuroR (fragment): puromycin N-acetyltransferase; pac from Streptomyces; confers resistance to puromycin
  10656..10773   +  misc_feature   cPPT/CTS: central polypurine tract and central termination sequence of HIV-1
>Addgene plasmid #98312 | ACO2_pLX307 | addgene full sequence | sequence record 190348 | Addgene NGS Result
GGCTCGAGGCCTGCAGGTGCAAAGATGGATAAAGTTTTAAACAGAGAGGAATCTTTGCAGCTAATGGACC
TTCTAGGTCTTGAAAGGAGTGGGAATTGGCTCCGGTGCCCGTCAGTGGGCAGAGCGCACATCGCCCACAG
TCCCCGAGAAGTTGGGGGGAGGGGTCGGCAATTGAACCGGTGCCTAGAGAAGGTGGCGCGGGGTAAACTG
GGAAAGTGATGTCGTGTACTGGCTCCGCCTTTTTCCCGAGGGTGGGGGAGAACCGTATATAAGTGCAGTA
GTCGCCGTGAACGTTCTTTTTCGCAACGGGTTTGCCGCCAGAACACAGGTAAGTGCCGTGTGTGGTTCCC
GCGGGCCTGGCCTCTTTACGGGTTATGGCCCTTGCGTGCCTTGAATTACTTCCACCTGGCTGCAGTACGT
GATTCTTGATCCCGAGCTTCGGGTTGGAAGTGGGTGGGAGAGTTCGAGGCCTTGCGCTTAAGGAGCCCCT
TCGCCTCGTGCTTGAGTTGAGGCCTGGCCTGGGCGCTGGGGCCGCCGCGTGCGAATCTGGTGGCACCTTC
GCGCCTGTCTCGCTGCTTTCGATAAGTCTCTAGCCATTTAAAATTTTTGATGACCTGCTGCGACGCTTTT
TTTCTGGCAAGATAGTCTTGTAAATGCGGGCCAAGATCTGCACACTGGTATTTCGGTTTTTGGGGCCGCG
GGCGGCGACGGGGCCCGTGCGTCCCAGCGCACATGTTCGGCGAGGCGGGGCCTGCGAGCGCGGCCACCGA
GAATCGGACGGGGGTAGTCTCAAGCTGGCCGGCCTGCTCTGGTGCCTGGCCTCGCGCCGCCGTGTATCGC
CCCGCCCTGGGCGGCAAGGCTGGCCCGGTCGGCACCAGTTGCGTGAGCGGAAAGATGGCCGCTTCCCGGC
CCTGCTGCAGGGAGCTCAAAATGGAGGACGCGGCGCTCGGGAGAGCGGGCGGGTGAGTCACCCACACAAA
GGAAAAGGGCCTTTCCGTCCTCAGCCGTCGCTTCATGTGACTCCACGGAGTACCGGGCGCCGTCCAGGCA
CCTCGATTAGTTCTCGAGCTTTTGGAGTACGTCGTCTTTAGGTTGGGGGGAGGGGTTTTATGCGATGGAG
TTTCCCCACACTGAGTGGGTGGAGACTGAAGTTAGGCCAGCTTGGCACTTGATGTAATTCTCCTTGGAAT
TTGCCCTTTTTGAGTTTGGATCTTGGTTCATTCTCAAGCCTCAGACAGTGGTTCAAAGTTTTTTTCTTCC
ATTTCAGGTGTCGTGAGGCTAGCATCGATTGATCAACAAGTTTGTACAAAAAAGTTGGCACCATGGCGCC
CTACAGCCTACTGGTGACTCGGCTGCAGAAAGCTCTGGGTGTGCGGCAGTACCATGTGGCCTCAGTCCTG
TGCCAACGGGCCAAGGTGGCGATGAGCCACTTTGAGCCCAACGAGTACATCCATTATGACCTGCTAGAGA
AGAACATTAACATTGTTCGCAAACGACTGAACCGGCCGCTGACCCTCTCGGAGAAGATTGTGTATGGACA
CCTGGATGACCCCGCCAGCCAGGAAATTGAGCGAGGCAAGTCGTACCTGCGGCTGCGGCCGGACCGTGTG
GCCATGCAGGATGCGACGGCCCAGATGGCCATGCTCCAGTTCATCAGCAGCGGGCTGTCCAAGGTGGCTG
TGCCATCCACCATCCACTGTGACCATCTGATTGAAGCCCAGGTTGGGGGCGAGAAAGACCTGCGCCGGGC
CAAGGACATCAACCAGGAAGTTTATAATTTCCTGGCAACTGCAGGTGCCAAATATGGCGTGGGCTTCTGG
AAGCCTGGATCTGGAATCATTCACCAGATTATTCTGGAAAACTATGCGTACCCTGGTGTTCTTCTGATTG
GCACTGACTCCCACACCCCCAATGGTGGCGGCCTTGGGGGCATCTGCATTGGAGTTGGGGGTGCCGATGC
TGTGGATGTCATGGCTGGGATCCCCTGGGAGCTGAAGTGCCCCAAGGTGATTGGCGTGAAGCTGACGGGC
TCTCTCTCCGGTTGGTCCTCACCCAAAGATGTGATCCTGAAGGTGGCAGGCATCCTCACGGTGAAAGGTG
GCACAGGTGCAATCGTGGAATACCACGGGCCTGGTGTAGACTCCATCTCCTGCACTGGCATGGCGACAAT
CTGCAACATGGGTGCAGAAATTGGGGCCACCACTTCCGTGTTCCCTTACAACCACAGGATGAAGAAGTAC
CTGAGCAAGACCGGCCGGGAAGACATTGCCAATCTAGCTGATGAATTCAAGGATCACTTGGTGCCTGACC
CTGGCTGCCATTATGACCAACTAATTGAAATTAACCTCAGTGAGCTGAAGCCACACATCAATGGGCCCTT
CACCCCTGACCTGGCTCACCCTGTGGCAGAAGTGGGCAAGGTGGCAGAGAAGGAAGGATGGCCTCTGGAC
ATCCGAGTGGGTCTAATTGGTAGCTGCACCAATTCAAGCTATGAAGATATGGGGCGCTCAGCAGCTGTGG
CCAAGCAGGCACTGGCCCATGGCCTCAAGTGCAAGTCCCAGTTCACCATCACTCCAGGTTCCGAGCAGAT
CCGCGCCACCATTGAGCGGGACGGCTATGCACAGATCTTGAGGGATCTGGGTGGCATTGTCCTGGCCAAT
GCTTGTGGCCCCTGCATTGGCCAGTGGGACAGGAAGGACATCAAGAAGGGGGAGAAGAACACAATCGTCA
CCTCCTACAACAGGAACTTCACGGGCCGCAACGACGCAAACCCCGAGACCCATGCCTTTGTCACGTCCCC
AGAGATTGTCACAGCCCTGGCCATTGCGGGAACCCTCAAGTTCAACCCAGAGACCGACTACCTGACGGGC
ACGGATGGCAAGAAGTTCAGGCTGGAGGCTCCGGATGCAGATGAGCTTCCCAAAGGGGAGTTTGACCCAG
GGCAGGACACCTACCAGCACCCACCCAAGGACAGCAGCGGGCAGCATGTGGACGTGAGCCCCACCAGCCA
GCGCCTGCAGCTCCTGGAGCCTTTTGACAAGTGGGATGGCAAGGACCTGGAGGACCTGCAGATCCTCATC
AAGGTCAAAGGGAAGTGTACCACTGACCACATCTCAGCTGCTGGCCCCTGGCTCAAGTTCCGTGGGCACT
TGGATAACATCTCCAACAACCTGCTCATTGGTGCCATCAACATTGAAAACGGCAAGGCCAACTCCGTGCG
CAATGCCGTCACTCAGGAGTTTGGCCCCGTCCCTGACACTGCCCGCTACTACAAGAAACATGGCATCAGG
TGGGTGGTGATCGGAGACGAGAACTACGGCGAGGGCTCGAGCCGGGAGCATGCAGCTCTGGAGCCTCGCC
ACCTTGGGGGCCGGGCCATCATCACCAAGAGCTTTGCCAGGATCCACGAGACCAACCTGAAGAAACAGGG
CCTGCTGCCTCTGACCTTCGCTGACCCGGCTGACTACAACAAGATTCACCCTGTGGACAAGCTGACCATT
CAGGGCCTGAAGGACTTCACCCCTGGCAAGCCCCTGAAGTGCATCATCAAGCACCCCAACGGGACCCAGG
AGACCATCCTCCTGAACCACACCTTCAACGAGACGCAGATTGAGTGGTTCCGCGCTGGCAGTGCCCTCAA
CAGAATGAAGGAACTGCAACAGTTGCCAACTTTCTTGTACAAAGTGGTTGATATCGGTAAGCCTATCCCT
AACCCTCTCCTCGGTCTCGATTCTACGTAGTAATGAACTAGTCCGTAACTTGAAAGTATTTCGATTTCTT
GGCTTTATATATCTTGTGGAAAGGACGATACTAAAACCCTTCCTCGGAACCGACGCGTTAAGTCGACAAT
CAACCTCTGGATTACAAAATTTGTGAAAGATTGACTGGTATTCTTAACTATGTTGCTCCTTTTACGCTAT
GTGGATACGCTGCTTTAATGCCTTTGTATCATGCTATTGCTTCCCGTATGGCTTTCATTTTCTCCTCCTT
GTATAAATCCTGGTTGCTGTCTCTTTATGAGGAGTTGTGGCCCGTTGTCAGGCAACGTGGCGTGGTGTGC
ACTGTGTTTGCTGACGCAACCCCCACTGGTTGGGGCATTGCCACCACCTGTCAGCTCCTTTCCGGGACTT
TCGCTTTCCCCCTCCCTATTGCCACGGCGGAACTCATCGCCGCCTGCCTTGCCCGCTGCTGGACAGGGGC
TCGGCTGTTGGGCACTGACAATTCCGTGGTGTTGTCGGGGAAATCATCGTCCTTTCCTTGGCTGCTCGCC
TGTGTTGCCACCTGGATTCTGCGCGGGACGTCCTTCTGCTACGTCCCTTCGGCCCTCAATCCAGCGGACC
TTCCTTCCCGCGGCCTGCTGCCGGCTCTGCGGCCTCTTCCGCGTCTTCGCCTTCGCCCTCAGACGAGTCG
GATCTCCCTTTGGGCCGCCTCCCCGCGTCGACTTTAAGACCAATGACTTACAAGGCAGCTGTAGATCTTA
GCCACTTTTTAAAAGAAAAGGGGGGACTGGAAGGGCTAATTCACTCCCAACGAAGACAAGATCTGCTTTT
TGCTTGTACTGGGTCTCTCTGGTTAGACCAGATCTGAGCCTGGGAGCTCTCTGGCTAACTAGGGAACCCA
CTGCTTAAGCCTCAATAAAGCTTGCCTTGAGTGCTTCAAGTAGTGTGTGCCCGTCTGTTGTGTGACTCTG
GTAACTAGAGATCCCTCAGACCCTTTTAGTCAGTGTGGAAAATCTCTAGCAGTACGTATAGTAGTTCATG
TCATCTTATTATTCAGTATTTATAACTTGCAAAGAAATGAATATCAGAGAGTGAGAGGAACTTGTTTATT
GCAGCTTATAATGGTTACAAATAAAGCAATAGCATCACAAATTTCACAAATAAAGCATTTTTTTCACTGC
ATTCTAGTTGTGGTTTGTCCAAACTCATCAATGTATCTTATCATGTCTGGCTCTAGCTATCCCGCCCCTA
ACTCCGCCCATCCCGCCCCTAACTCCGCCCAGTTCCGCCCATTCTCCGCCCCATGGCTGACTAATTTTTT
TTATTTATGCAGAGGCCGAGGCCGCCTCGGCCTCTGAGCTATTCCAGAAGTAGTGAGGAGGCTTTTTTGG
AGGCCTAGGGACGTACCCAATTCGCCCTATAGTGAGTCGTATTACGCGCGCTCACTGGCCGTCGTTTTAC
AACGTCGTGACTGGGAAAACCCTGGCGTTACCCAACTTAATCGCCTTGCAGCACATCCCCCTTTCGCCAG
CTGGCGTAATAGCGAAGAGGCCCGCACCGATCGCCCTTCCCAACAGTTGCGCAGCCTGAATGGCGAATGG
G
[124 nt withheld, positions 5322-5445]
C
[91 nt withheld, positions 5447-5537]
A
[49 nt withheld, positions 5539-5587]
CCTTTGACGTTGGAGTCCACGTTCTTT
[37 nt withheld, positions 5615-5651]
ACCCTATCTCGGTCTATTCTTTTGATTTATAAGGGATTTTGCCGATTTCGGCCTATTGGTTAAAAAATGA
GCTGATTTAACAAAAATTTAACGCGAATTTTAACAAAATATTAACGCTTACAATTTAGGTGGCACTTTTC
GGGGAAATGTGCGCGGAACCCCTATTTGTTTATTTTTCTAAATACATTCAAATATGTATCCGCTCATGAG
ACAATAACCCTGATAAATGCTTCAATAATATTGAAAAAGGAAGAGTATGAGTATTCAACATTTCCGTGTC
GCCCTTATTCCCTTTTTTGCGGCATTTTGCCTTCCTGTTTTTGCTCACCCAGAAACGCTGGTGAAAGTAA
AAGATGCTGAAGATCAGTTGGGTGCACGAGTGGGTTACATCGAACTGGATCTCAACAGCGGTAAGATCCT
TGAGAGTTTTCGCCCCGAAGAACGTTTTCCAATGATGAGCACTTTTAAAGTTCTGCTATGTGGCGCGGTA
TTATCCCGTATTGACGCCGGGCAAGAGCAACTCGGTCGCCGCATACACTATTCTCAGAATGACTTGGTTG
AGTACTCACCAGTCACAGAAAAGCATCTTACGGATGGCATGACAGTAAGAGAATTATGCAGTGCTGCCAT
AACCATGAGTGATAACACTGCGGCCAACTTACTTCTGACAACGATCGGAGGACCGAAGGAGCTAACCGCT
TTTTTGCACAACATGGGGGATCATGTAACTCGCCTTGATCGTTGGGAACCGGAGCTGAATGAAGCCATAC
CAAACGACGAGCGTGACACCACGATGCCTGTAGCAATGGCAACAACGTTGCGCAAACTATTAACTGGCGA
ACTACTTACTCTAGCTTCCCGGCAACAATTAATAGACTGGATGGAGGCGGATAAAGTTGCAGGACCACTT
CTGCGCTCGGCCCTTCCGGCTGGCTGGTTTATTGCTGATAAATCTGGAGCCGGTGAGCGTGGGTCTCGCG
GTATCATTGCAGCACTGGGGCCAGATGGTAAGCCCTCCCGTATCGTAGTTATCTACACGACGGGGAGTCA
GGCAACTATGGATGAACGAAATAGACAGATCGCTGAGATAGGTGCCTCACTGATTAAGCATTGGTAACTG
TCAGACCAAGTTTACTCATATATACTTTAGATTGATTTAAAACTTCATTTTTAATTTAAAAGGATCTAGG
TGAAGATCCTTTTTGATAATCTCATGACCAAAATCCCTTAACGTGAGTTTTCGTTCCACTGAGCGTCAGA
CCCCGTAGAAAAGATCAAAGGATCTTCTTGAGATCCTTTTTTTCTGCGCGTAATCTGCTGCTTGCAAACA
AAAAAACCACCGCTACCAGCGGTGGTTTGTTTGCCGGATCAAGAGCTACCAACTCTTTTTCCGAAGGTAA
CTGGCTTCAGCAGAGCGCAGATACCAAATACTGTTCTTCTAGTGTAGCCGTAGTTAGGCCACCACTTCAA
GAACTCTGTAGCACCGCCTACATACCTCGCTCTGCTAATCCTGTTACCAGTGGCTGCTGCCAGTGGCGAT
AAGTCGTGTCTTACCGGGTTGGACTCAAGACGATAGTTACCGGATAAGGCGCAGCGGTCGGGCTGAACGG
GGGGTTCGTGCACACAGCCCAGCTTGGAGCGAACGACCTACACCGAACTGAGATACCTACAGCGTGAGCT
ATGAGAAAGCGCCACGCTTCCCGAAGGGAGAAAGGCGGACAGGTATCCGGTAAGCGGCAGGGTCGGAACA
GGAGAGCGCACGAGGGAGCTTCCAGGGGGAAACGCCTGGTATCTTTATAGTCCTGTCGGGTTTCGCCACC
TCTGACTTGAGCGTCGATTTTTGTGATGCTCGTCAGGGGGGCGGAGCCTATGGAAAAACGCCAGCAACGC
GGCCTTTTTACGGTTCCTGGCCTTTTGCTGGCCTTTTGCTCACATGTTCTTTCCTGCGTTATCCCCTGAT
TCTGTGGATAACCGTATTACCGCCTTTGAGTGAGCTGATACCGCTCGCCGCAGCCGAACGACCGAGCGCA
GCGAGTCAGTGAGCGAGGAAGCGGAAGAGCGCCCAATACGCAAACCGCCTCTCCCCGCGCGTTGGCCGAT
TCATTAATGCAGCTGGCACGACAGGTTTCCCGACTGGAAAGCGGGCAGTGAGCGCAACGCAATTAATGTG
AGTTAGCTCACTCATTAGGCACCCCAGGCTTTACACTTTATGCTTCCGGCTCGTATGTTGTGTGGAATTG
TGAGCGGATAACAATTTCACACAGGAAACAGCTATGACCATGATTACGCCAAGCGCGCAATTAACCCTCA
CTAAAGGGAACAAAAGCTGGAGCTGCAAGCTTAATGTAGTCTTATGCAATACTCTTGTAGTCTTGCAACA
TGGTAACGATGAGTTAGCAACATGCCTTACAAGGAGAGAAAAAGCACCGTGCATGCCGATTGGTGGAAGT
AAGGTGGTACGATCGTGCCTTATTAGGAAGGCAACAGACGGGTCTGACATGGATTGGACGAACCACTGAA
TTGCCGCATTGCAGAGATATTGTATTTAAGTGCCTAGCTCGATACATAAACGGGTCTCTCTGGTTAGACC
AGATCTGAGCCTGGGAGCTCTCTGGCTAACTAGGGAACCCACTGCTTAAGCCTCAATAAAGCTTGCCTTG
AGTGCTTCAAGTAGTGTGTGCCCGTCTGTTGTGTGACTCTGGTAACTAGAGATCCCTCAGACCCTTTTAG
TCAGTGTGGAAAATCTCTAGCAGTGGCGCCCGAACAGGGACTTGAAAGCGAAAGGGAAACCAGAGGAGCT
CTCTCGACGCAGGACTCGGCTTGCTGAAGCGCGCACGGCAAGAGGCGAGGGGCGGCGACTGGTGAGTACG
CCAAAAATTTTGACTAGCGGAGGCTAGAAGGAGAGAGATGGGTGCGAGAGCGTCAGTATTAAGCGGGGGA
GAATTAGATCGCGATGGGAAAAAATTCGGTTAAGGCCAGGGGGAAAGAAAAAATATAAATTAAAACATAT
AGTATGGGCAAGCAGGGAGCTAGAACGATTCGCAGTTAATCCTGGCCTGTTAGAAACATCAGAAGGCTGT
AGACAAATACTGGGACAGCTACAACCATCCCTTCAGACAGGATCAGAAGAACTTAGATCATTATATAATA
CAGTAGCAACCCTCTATTGTGTGCATCAAAGGATAGAGATAAAAGACACCAAGGAAGCTTTAGACAAGAT
AGAGGAAGAGCAAAACAAAAGTAAGACCACCGCACAGCAAGCGGCCGCTGATCTTCAGACCTGGAGGAGG
AGATATGAGGGACAATTGGAGAAGTGAATTATATAAATATAAAGTAGTAAAAATTGAACCATTAGGAGTA
GCACCCACCAAGGCAAAGAGAAGAGTGGTGCAGAGAGAAAAAAGAGCAGTGGGAATAGGAGCTTTGTTCC
TTGGGTTCTTGGGAGCAGCAGGAAGCACTATGGGCGCAGCGTCAATGACGCTGACGGTACAGGCCAGACA
ATTATTGTCTGGTATAGTGCAGCAGCAGAACAATTTGCTGAGGGCTATTGAGGCGCAACAGCATCTGTTG
CAACTCACAGTCTGGGGCATCAAGCAGCTCCAGGCAAGAATCCTGGCTGTGGAAAGATACCTAAAGGATC
AACAGCTCCTGGGGATTTGGGGTTGCTCTGGAAAACTCATTTGCACCACTGCTGTGCCTTGGAATGCTAG
TTGGAGTAATAAATCTCTGGAACAGATTTGGAATCACACGACCTGGATGGAGTGGGACAGAGAAATTAAC
AATTACACAAGCTTAATACACTCCTTAATTGAAGAATCGCAAAACCAGCAAGAAAAGAATGAACAAGAAT
TATTGGAATTAGATAAATGGGCAAGTTTGTGGAATTGGTTTAACATAACAAATTGGCTGTGGTATATAAA
ATTATTCATAATGATAGTAGGAGGCTTGGTAGGTTTAAGAATAGTTTTTGCTGTACTTTCTATAGTGAAT
AGAGTTAGGCAGGGATATTCACCATTATCGTTTCAGACCCACCTCCCAACCCCGAGGGGACCCATGCATT
GCATCTCAATTAGTCAGCAACCAGGTGTGGAAAGTCCCCAGGCTCCCCAGCAGGCAGAAGTATGCAAAGC
ATGCGTCTCAATTAGTCAGCAACCATAGTCCCGCCCCTAACTCCGCCCATCCCGCCCCTAACTCCGCCCA
GTTCCGCCCATTCTCCGCCCCATGGCTGACTAATTTTTTTTATTTATGCAGAGGCCGAGGCCGCCTCGGC
CTCTGAGCTATTCCAGAAGTAGTGAGGAGGCTTTTTTGGAGGCCTAGGCTTTTGCAAAAAGCTTTCTAGA
GGTACCACCGGAGCTTACCATGACCGAGTACAAGCCCACGGTGCGCCTCGCCACCCGCGACGACGTCCCC
AGGGCCGTACGCACCCTCGCCGCCGCGTTCGCCGACTACCCCGCCACGCGCCACACCGTCGATCCGGACC
GCCACATCGAGCGGGTCACCGAGCTGCAAGAACTCTTCCTCACGCGCGTCGGGCTCGACATCGGCAAGGT
GTGGGTCGCGGACGACGGCGCCGCCGTGGCGGTCTGGACCACGCCGGAGAGCGTCGAAGCGGGGGCGGTG
TTCGCCGAGATCGGCCCGCGCATGGCCGAGTTGAGCGGTTCCCGGCTGGCCGCGCAGCAACAGATGGAAG
GCCTCCTGGCGCCGCACCGGCCCAAGGAGCCCGCGTGGTTCCTGGCCACCGTCGGCGTCTCGCCCGACCA
CCAGGGCAAGGGTCTGGGCAGCGCCGTCGTGCTCCCCGGAGTGGAGGCGGCCGAGCGCGCCGGGGTGCCC
GCCTTCCTGGAGACCTCCGCGCCCCGCAACCTCCCCTTCTACGAGCGGCTCGGCTTCACCGTCACCGCCG
ACGTCGAGGTGCCCGAAGGACCGCGCACCTGGTGCATGACCCGCAAGCCCGGTGCCAGTTAACGAATTCT
AGATCTTGAGACAAATGGCAGTATTCATCCACAATTTTAAAAGAAAAGGGGGGATTGGGGGGTACAGTGC
AGGGGAAAGAATAGTAGACATAATAGCAACAGACATACAAACTAAAGAATTACAAAAACAAATTACAAAA
ATTCAAAATTTTCGGGTTTATTACAGGGACAGCAGAGATCCACTTTGGCGCC
